>Addgene plasmid #217445 | LCV2 STING KO | addgene full sequence | sequence record 426682 | Addgene NGS Result
ATTTATGCAGAGGCCGAGGCCGCCTCTGCCTCTGAGCTATTCCAGAAGTAGTGAGGAGGCTTTTTTGGAG
GCCTAGGCTTTTGCAAAAAGCTCCCGGGAGCTTGTATATCCATTTTCGGATCTGATCAGCACGTGTTGAC
AATTAATCATCGGCATAGTATATCGGCATAGTATAATACGACAAGGTGAGGAACTAAACCATGGCCAAGT
TGACCAGTGCCGTTCCGGTGCTCACCGCGCGCGACGTCGCCGGAGCGGTCGAGTTCTGGACCGACCGGCT
CGGGTTCTCCCGGGACTTCGTGGAGGACGACTTCGCCGGTGTGGTCCGGGACGACGTGACCCTGTTCATC
AGCGCGGTCCAGGACCAGGTGGTGCCGGACAACACCCTGGCCTGGGTGTGGGTGCGCGGCCTGGACGAGC
TGTACGCCGAGTGGTCGGAGGTCGTGTCCACGAACTTCCGGGACGCCTCCGGGCCGGCCATGACCGAGAT
CGGCGAGCAGCCGTGGGGGCGGGAGTTCGCCCTGCGCGACCCGGCCGGCAACTGCGTGCACTTCGTGGCC
GAGGAGCAGGACTGACACGTGCTACGAGATTTCGATTCCACCGCCGCCTTCTATGAAAGGTTGGGCTTCG
GAATCGTTTTCCGGGACGCCGGCTGGATGATCCTCCAGCGCGGGGATCTCATGCTGGAGTTCTTCGCCCA
CCCCAACTTGTTTATTGCAGCTTATAATGGTTACAAATAAAGCAATAGCATCACAAATTTCACAAATAAA
GCATTTTTTTCACTGCATTCTAGTTGTGGTTTGTCCAAACTCATCAATGTATCTTATCATGTCTGTATAC
CGTCGACCTCTAGCTAGAGCTTGGCGTAATCATGGTCATAGCTGTTTCCTGTGTGAAATTGTTATCCGCT
CACAATTCCACACAACATACGAGCCGGAAGCATAAAGTGTAAAGCCTGGGGTGCCTAATGAGTGAGCTAA
CTCACATTAATTGCGTTGCGCTCACTGCCCGCTTTCCAGTCGGGAAACCTGTCGTGCCAGCTGCATTAAT
GAATCGGCCAACGCGCGGGGAGAGGCGGTTTGCGTATTGGGCGCTCTTCCGCTTCCTCGCTCACTGACTC
GCTGCGCTCGGTCGTTCGGCTGCGGCGAGCGGTATCAGCTCACTCAAAGGCGGTAATACGGTTATCCACA
GAATCAGGGGATAACGCAGGAAAGAACATGTGAGCAAAAGGCCAGCAAAAGGCCAGGAACCGTAAAAAGG
CCGCGTTGCTGGCGTTTTTCCATAGGCTCCGCCCCCCTGACGAGCATCACAAAAATCGACGCTCAAGTCA
GAGGTGGCGAAACCCGACAGGACTATAAAGATACCAGGCGTTTCCCCCTGGAAGCTCCCTCGTGCGCTCT
CCTGTTCCGACCCTGCCGCTTACCGGATACCTGTCCGCCTTTCTCCCTTCGGGAAGCGTGGCGCTTTCTC
ATAGCTCACGCTGTAGGTATCTCAGTTCGGTGTAGGTCGTTCGCTCCAAGCTGGGCTGTGTGCACGAACC
CCCCGTTCAGCCCGACCGCTGCGCCTTATCCGGTAACTATCGTCTTGAGTCCAACCCGGTAAGACACGAC
TTATCGCCACTGGCAGCAGCCACTGGTAACAGGATTAGCAGAGCGAGGTATGTAGGCGGTGCTACAGAGT
TCTTGAAGTGGTGGCCTAACTACGGCTACACTAGAAGAACAGTATTTGGTATCTGCGCTCTGCTGAAGCC
AGTTACCTTCGGAAAAAGAGTTGGTAGCTCTTGATCCGGCAAACAAACCACCGCTGGTAGCGGTGGTTTT
TTTGTTTGCAAGCAGCAGATTACGCGCAGAAAAAAAGGATCTCAAGAAGATCCTTTGATCTTTTCTACGG
GGTCTGACGCTCAGTGGAACGAAAACTCACGTTAAGGGATTTTGGTCATGAGATTATCAAAAAGGATCTT
CACCTAGATCCTTTTAAATTAAAAATGAAGTTTTAAATCAATCTAAAGTATATATGAGTAAACTTGGTCT
GACAGTTACCAATGCTTAATCAGTGAGGCACCTATCTCAGCGATCTGTCTATTTCGTTCATCCATAGTTG
CCTGACTCCCCGTCGTGTAGATAACTACGATACGGGAGGGCTTACCATCTGGCCCCAGTGCTGCAATGAT
ACCGCGAGACCCACGCTCACCGGCTCCAGATTTATCAGCAATAAACCAGCCAGCCGGAAGGGCCGAGCGC
AGAAGTGGTCCTGCAACTTTATCCGCCTCCATCCAGTCTATTAATTGTTGCCGGGAAGCTAGAGTAAGTA
GTTCGCCAGTTAATAGTTTGCGCAACGTTGTTGCCATTGCTACAGGCATCGTGGTGTCACGCTCGTCGTT
TGGTATGGCTTCATTCAGCTCCGGTTCCCAACGATCAAGGCGAGTTACATGATCCCCCATGTTGTGCAAA
AAAGCGGTTAGCTCCTTCGGTCCTCCGATCGTTGTCAGAAGTAAGTTGGCCGCAGTGTTATCACTCATGG
TTATGGCAGCACTGCATAATTCTCTTACTGTCATGCCATCCGTAAGATGCTTTTCTGTGACTGGTGAGTA
CTCAACCAAGTCATTCTGAGAATAGTGTATGCGGCGACCGAGTTGCTCTTGCCCGGCGTCAATACGGGAT
AATACCGCGCCACATAGCAGAACTTTAAAAGTGCTCATCATTGGAAAACGTTCTTCGGGGCGAAAACTCT
CAAGGATCTTACCGCTGTTGAGATCCAGTTCGATGTAACCCACTCGTGCACCCAACTGATCTTCAGCATC
TTTTACTTTCACCAGCGTTTCTGGGTGAGCAAAAACAGGAAGGCAAAATGCCGCAAAAAAGGGAATAAGG
GCGACACGGAAATGTTGAATACTCATACTCTTCCTTTTTCAATATTATTGAAGCATTTATCAGGGTTATT
GTCTCATGAGCGGATACATATTTGAATGTATTTAGAAAAATAAACAAATAGGGGTTCCGCGCACATTTCC
CCGAAAAGTGCCACCTGACGTCGACGGATCGGGAGATCTCCCGATCCCCTATGGTGCACTCTCAGTACAA
TCTGCTCTGATGCCGCATAGTTAAGCCAGTATCTGCTCCCTGCTTGTGTGTTGGAGGTCGCTGAGTAGTG
CGCGAGCAAAATTTAAGCTACAACAAGGCAAGGCTTGACCGACAATTGCATGAAGAATCTGCTTAGGGTT
AGGCGTTTTGCGCTGCTTCGCGATGTACGGGCCAGATATACGCGTTGACATTGATTATTGACTAGTTATT
AATAGTAATCAATTACGGGGTCATTAGTTCATAGCCCATATATGGAGTTCCGCGTTACATAACTTACGGT
AAATGGCCCGCCTGGCTGACCGCCCAACGACCCCCGCCCATTGACGTCAATAATGACGTATGTTCCCATA
GTAACGCCAATAGGGACTTTCCATTGACGTCAATGGGTGGAGTATTTACGGTAAACTGCCCACTTGGCAG
TACATCAAGTGTATCATATGCCAAGTACGCCCCCTATTGACGTCAATGACGGTAAATGGCCCGCCTGGCA
TTATGCCCAGTACATGACCTTATGGGACTTTCCTACTTGGCAGTACATCTACGTATTAGTCATCGCTATT
ACCATGGTGATGCGGTTTTGGCAGTACATCAATGGGCGTGGATAGCGGTTTGACTCACGGGGATTTCCAA
GTCTCCACCCCATTGACGTCAATGGGAGTTTGTTTTGGCACCAAAATCAACGGGACTTTCCAAAATGTCG
TAACAACTCCGCCCCATTGACGCAAATGGGCGGTAGGCGTGTACGGTGGGAGGTCTATATAAGCAGCGCG
TTTTGCCTGTACTGGGTCTCTCTGGTTAGACCAGATCTGAGCCTGGGAGCTCTCTGGCTAACTAGGGAAC
CCACTGCTTAAGCCTCAATAAAGCTTGCCTTGAGTGCTTCAAGTAGTGTGTGCCCGTCTGTTGTGTGACT
CTGGTAACTAGAGATCCCTCAGACCCTTTTAGTCAGTGTGGAAAATCTCTAGCAGTGGCGCCCGAACAGG
GACTTGAAAGCGAAAGGGAAACCAGAGGAGCTCTCTCGACGCAGGACTCGGCTTGCTGAAGCGCGCACGG
CAAGAGGCGAGGGGCGGCGACTGGTGAGTACGCCAAAAATTTTGACTAGCGGAGGCTAGAAGGAGAGAGA
TGGGTGCGAGAGCGTCAGTATTAAGCGGGGGAGAATTAGATCGCGATGGGAAAAAATTCGGTTAAGGCCA
GGGGGAAAGAAAAAATATAAATTAAAACATATAGTATGGGCAAGCAGGGAGCTAGAACGATTCGCAGTTA
ATCCTGGCCTGTTAGAAACATCAGAAGGCTGTAGACAAATACTGGGACAGCTACAACCATCCCTTCAGAC
AGGATCAGAAGAACTTAGATCATTATATAATACAGTAGCAACCCTCTATTGTGTGCATCAAAGGATAGAG
ATAAAAGACACCAAGGAAGCTTTAGACAAGATAGAGGAAGAGCAAAACAAAAGTAAGACCACCGCACAGC
AAGCGGCCGCTGATCTTCAGACCTGGAGGAGGAGATATGAGGGACAATTGGAGAAGTGAATTATATAAAT
ATAAAGTAGTAAAAATTGAACCATTAGGAGTAGCACCCACCAAGGCAAAGAGAAGAGTGGTGCAGAGAGA
AAAAAGAGCAGTGGGAATAGGAGCTTTGTTCCTTGGGTTCTTGGGAGCAGCAGGAAGCACTATGGGCGCA
GCGTCAATGACGCTGACGGTACAGGCCAGACAATTATTGTCTGGTATAGTGCAGCAGCAGAACAATTTGC
TGAGGGCTATTGAGGCGCAACAGCATCTGTTGCAACTCACAGTCTGGGGCATCAAGCAGCTCCAGGCAAG
AATCCTGGCTGTGGAAAGATACCTAAAGGATCAACAGCTCCTGGGGATTTGGGGTTGCTCTGGAAAACTC
ATTTGCACCACTGCTGTGCCTTGGAATGCTAGTTGGAGTAATAAATCTCTGGAACAGATTTGGAATCACA
CGACCTGGATGGAGTGGGACAGAGAAATTAACAATTACACAAGCTTAATACACTCCTTAATTGAAGAATC
GCAAAACCAGCAAGAAAAGAATGAACAAGAATTATTGGAATTAGATAAATGGGCAAGTTTGTGGAATTGG
TTTAACATAACAAATTGGCTGTGGTATATAAAATTATTCATAATGATAGTAGGAGGCTTGGTAGGTTTAA
GAATAGTTTTTGCTGTACTTTCTATAGTGAATAGAGTTAGGCAGGGATATTCACCATTATCGTTTCAGAC
CCACCTCCCAACCCCGAGGGGACCCGACAGGCCCGAAGGAATAGAAGAAGAAGGTGGAGAGAGAGACAGA
GACAGATCCATTCGATTAGTGAACGGATCGGCACTGCGTGCGCCAATTCTGCAGACAAATGGCAGTATTC
ATCCACAATTTTAAAAGAAAAGGGGGGATTGGGGGGTACAGTGCAGGGGAAAGAATAGTAGACATAATAG
CAACAGACATACAAACTAAAGAATTACAAAAACAAATTACAAAAATTCAAAATTTTCGGGTTTATTACAG
GGACAGCAGAGATCCAGTTTGGTTAATTAAGGTACCGAGGGCCTATTTCCCATGATTCCTTCATATTTGC
ATATACGATACAAGGCTGTTAGAGAGATAATTAGAATTAATTTGACTGTAAACACAAAGATATTAGTACA
AAATACGTGACGTAGAAAGTAATAATTTCTTGGGTAGTTTGCAGTTTTAAAATTATGTTTTAAAATGGAC
TATCATATGCTTACCGTAACTTGAAAGTATTTCGATTTCTTGGCTTTATATATCTTGTGGAAAGGACGAA
ACACCGCCCCGTGACCCCTGGGACACGTTTTAGAGCTAGAAATAGCAAGTTAAAATAAGGCTAGTCCGTT
ATCAACTTGAAAAAGTGGCACCGAGTCGGTGCTTTTTTGAATTCGCTAGCTAGGTCTTGAAAGGAGTGGG
AATTGGCTCCGGTGCCCGTCAGTGGGCAGAGCGCACATCGCCCACAGTCCCCGAGAAGTTGGGGGGAGGG
GTCGGCAATTGATCCGGTGCCTAGAGAAGGTGGCGCGGGGTAAACTGGGAAAGTGATGTCGTGTACTGGC
TCCGCCTTTTTCCCGAGGGTGGGGGAGAACCGTATATAAGTGCAGTAGTCGCCGTGAACGTTCTTTTTCG
CAACGGGTTTGCCGCCAGAACACAGGACCGGTTCTAGAGCGCTGCCACCATGGACAAGAAGTACAGCATC
GGCCTGGACATCGGCACCAACTCTGTGGGCTGGGCCGTGATCACCGACGAGTACAAGGTGCCCAGCAAGA
AATTCAAGGTGCTGGGCAACACCGACCGGCACAGCATCAAGAAGAACCTGATCGGAGCCCTGCTGTTCGA
CAGCGGCGAAACAGCCGAGGCCACCCGGCTGAAGAGAACCGCCAGAAGAAGATACACCAGACGGAAGAAC
CGGATCTGCTATCTGCAAGAGATCTTCAGCAACGAGATGGCCAAGGTGGACGACAGCTTCTTCCACAGAC
TGGAAGAGTCCTTCCTGGTGGAAGAGGATAAGAAGCACGAGCGGCACCCCATCTTCGGCAACATCGTGGA
CGAGGTGGCCTACCACGAGAAGTACCCCACCATCTACCACCTGAGAAAGAAACTGGTGGACAGCACCGAC
AAGGCCGACCTGCGGCTGATCTATCTGGCCCTGGCCCACATGATCAAGTTCCGGGGCCACTTCCTGATCG
AGGGCGACCTGAACCCCGACAACAGCGACGTGGACAAGCTGTTCATCCAGCTGGTGCAGACCTACAACCA
GCTGTTCGAGGAAAACCCCATCAACGCCAGCGGCGTGGACGCCAAGGCCATCCTGTCTGCCAGACTGAGC
AAGAGCAGACGGCTGGAAAATCTGATCGCCCAGCTGCCCGGCGAGAAGAAGAATGGCCTGTTCGGAAACC
TGATTGCCCTGAGCCTGGGCCTGACCCCCAACTTCAAGAGCAACTTCGACCTGGCCGAGGATGCCAAACT
GCAGCTGAGCAAGGACACCTACGACGACGACCTGGACAACCTGCTGGCCCAGATCGGCGACCAGTACGCC
GACCTGTTTCTGGCCGCCAAGAACCTGTCCGACGCCATCCTGCTGAGCGACATCCTGAGAGTGAACACCG
AGATCACCAAGGCCCCCCTGAGCGCCTCTATGATCAAGAGATACGACGAGCACCACCAGGACCTGACCCT
GCTGAAAGCTCTCGTGCGGCAGCAGCTGCCTGAGAAGTACAAAGAGATTTTCTTCGACCAGAGCAAGAAC
GGCTACGCCGGCTACATTGACGGCGGAGCCAGCCAGGAAGAGTTCTACAAGTTCATCAAGCCCATCCTGG
AAAAGATGGACGGCACCGAGGAACTGCTCGTGAAGCTGAACAGAGAGGACCTGCTGCGGAAGCAGCGGAC
CTTCGACAACGGCAGCATCCCCCACCAGATCCACCTGGGAGAGCTGCACGCCATTCTGCGGCGGCAGGAA
GATTTTTACCCATTCCTGAAGGACAACCGGGAAAAGATCGAGAAGATCCTGACCTTCCGCATCCCCTACT
ACGTGGGCCCTCTGGCCAGGGGAAACAGCAGATTCGCCTGGATGACCAGAAAGAGCGAGGAAACCATCAC
CCCCTGGAACTTCGAGGAAGTGGTGGACAAGGGCGCTTCCGCCCAGAGCTTCATCGAGCGGATGACCAAC
TTCGATAAGAACCTGCCCAACGAGAAGGTGCTGCCCAAGCACAGCCTGCTGTACGAGTACTTCACCGTGT
ATAACGAGCTGACCAAAGTGAAATACGTGACCGAGGGAATGAGAAAGCCCGCCTTCCTGAGCGGCGAGCA
GAAAAAGGCCATCGTGGACCTGCTGTTCAAGACCAACCGGAAAGTGACCGTGAAGCAGCTGAAAGAGGAC
TACTTCAAGAAAATCGAGTGCTTCGACTCCGTGGAAATCTCCGGCGTGGAAGATCGGTTCAACGCCTCCC
TGGGCACATACCACGATCTGCTGAAAATTATCAAGGACAAGGACTTCCTGGACAATGAGGAAAACGAGGA
CATTCTGGAAGATATCGTGCTGACCCTGACACTGTTTGAGGACAGAGAGATGATCGAGGAACGGCTGAAA
ACCTATGCCCACCTGTTCGACGACAAAGTGATGAAGCAGCTGAAGCGGCGGAGATACACCGGCTGGGGCA
GGCTGAGCCGGAAGCTGATCAACGGCATCCGGGACAAGCAGTCCGGCAAGACAATCCTGGATTTCCTGAA
GTCCGACGGCTTCGCCAACAGAAACTTCATGCAGCTGATCCACGACGACAGCCTGACCTTTAAAGAGGAC
ATCCAGAAAGCCCAGGTGTCCGGCCAGGGCGATAGCCTGCACGAGCACATTGCCAATCTGGCCGGCAGCC
CCGCCATTAAGAAGGGCATCCTGCAGACAGTGAAGGTGGTGGACGAGCTCGTGAAAGTGATGGGCCGGCA
CAAGCCCGAGAACATCGTGATCGAAATGGCCAGAGAGAACCAGACCACCCAGAAGGGACAGAAGAACAGC
CGCGAGAGAATGAAGCGGATCGAAGAGGGCATCAAAGAGCTGGGCAGCCAGATCCTGAAAGAACACCCCG
TGGAAAACACCCAGCTGCAGAACGAGAAGCTGTACCTGTACTACCTGCAGAATGGGCGGGATATGTACGT
GGACCAGGAACTGGACATCAACCGGCTGTCCGACTACGATGTGGACCATATCGTGCCTCAGAGCTTTCTG
AAGGACGACTCCATCGACAACAAGGTGCTGACCAGAAGCGACAAGAACCGGGGCAAGAGCGACAACGTGC
CCTCCGAAGAGGTCGTGAAGAAGATGAAGAACTACTGGCGGCAGCTGCTGAACGCCAAGCTGATTACCCA
GAGAAAGTTCGACAATCTGACCAAGGCCGAGAGAGGCGGCCTGAGCGAACTGGATAAGGCCGGCTTCATC
AAGAGACAGCTGGTGGAAACCCGGCAGATCACAAAGCACGTGGCACAGATCCTGGACTCCCGGATGAACA
CTAAGTACGACGAGAATGACAAGCTGATCCGGGAAGTGAAAGTGATCACCCTGAAGTCCAAGCTGGTGTC
CGATTTCCGGAAGGATTTCCAGTTTTACAAAGTGCGCGAGATCAACAACTACCACCACGCCCACGACGCC
TACCTGAACGCCGTCGTGGGAACCGCCCTGATCAAAAAGTACCCTAAGCTGGAAAGCGAGTTCGTGTACG
GCGACTACAAGGTGTACGACGTGCGGAAGATGATCGCCAAGAGCGAGCAGGAAATCGGCAAGGCTACCGC
CAAGTACTTCTTCTACAGCAACATCATGAACTTTTTCAAGACCGAGATTACCCTGGCCAACGGCGAGATC
CGGAAGCGGCCTCTGATCGAGACAAACGGCGAAACCGGGGAGATCGTGTGGGATAAGGGCCGGGATTTTG
CCACCGTGCGGAAAGTGCTGAGCATGCCCCAAGTGAATATCGTGAAAAAGACCGAGGTGCAGACAGGCGG
CTTCAGCAAAGAGTCTATCCTGCCCAAGAGGAACAGCGATAAGCTGATCGCCAGAAAGAAGGACTGGGAC
CCTAAGAAGTACGGCGGCTTCGACAGCCCCACCGTGGCCTATTCTGTGCTGGTGGTGGCCAAAGTGGAAA
AGGGCAAGTCCAAGAAACTGAAGAGTGTGAAAGAGCTGCTGGGGATCACCATCATGGAAAGAAGCAGCTT
CGAGAAGAATCCCATCGACTTTCTGGAAGCCAAGGGCTACAAAGAAGTGAAAAAGGACCTGATCATCAAG
CTGCCTAAGTACTCCCTGTTCGAGCTGGAAAACGGCCGGAAGAGAATGCTGGCCTCTGCCGGCGAACTGC
AGAAGGGAAACGAACTGGCCCTGCCCTCCAAATATGTGAACTTCCTGTACCTGGCCAGCCACTATGAGAA
GCTGAAGGGCTCCCCCGAGGATAATGAGCAGAAACAGCTGTTTGTGGAACAGCACAAGCACTACCTGGAC
GAGATCATCGAGCAGATCAGCGAGTTCTCCAAGAGAGTGATCCTGGCCGACGCTAATCTGGACAAAGTGC
TGTCCGCCTACAACAAGCACCGGGATAAGCCCATCAGAGAGCAGGCCGAGAATATCATCCACCTGTTTAC
CCTGACCAATCTGGGAGCCCCTGCCGCCTTCAAGTACTTTGACACCACCATCGACCGGAAGAGGTACACC
AGCACCAAAGAGGTGCTGGACGCCACCCTGATCCACCAGAGCATCACCGGCCTGTACGAGACACGGATCG
ACCTGTCTCAGCTGGGAGGCGACAAGCGACCTGCCGCCACAAAGAAGGCTGGACAGGCTAAGAAGAAGAA
AGATTACAAAGACGATGACGATAAGGGATCCGGCGCAACAAACTTCTCTCTGCTGAAACAAGCCGGAGAT
GTCGAAGAGAATCCTGGACCGACCGAGTACAAGCCCACGGTGCGCCTCGCCACCCGCGACGACGTCCCCA
GGGCCGTACGCACCCTCGCCGCCGCGTTCGCCGACTACCCCGCCACGCGCCACACCGTCGATCCGGACCG
CCACATCGAGCGGGTCACCGAGCTGCAAGAACTCTTCCTCACGCGCGTCGGGCTCGACATCGGCAAGGTG
TGGGTCGCGGACGACGGCGCCGCGGTGGCGGTCTGGACCACGCCGGAGAGCGTCGAAGCGGGGGCGGTGT
TCGCCGAGATCGGCCCGCGCATGGCCGAGTTGAGCGGTTCCCGGCTGGCCGCGCAGCAACAGATGGAAGG
CCTCCTGGCGCCGCACCGGCCCAAGGAGCCCGCGTGGTTCCTGGCCACCGTCGGAGTCTCGCCCGACCAC
CAGGGCAAGGGTCTGGGCAGCGCCGTCGTGCTCCCCGGAGTGGAGGCGGCCGAGCGCGCCGGGGTGCCCG
CCTTCCTGGAGACCTCCGCGCCCCGCAACCTCCCCTTCTACGAGCGGCTCGGCTTCACCGTCACCGCCGA
CGTCGAGGTGCCCGAAGGACCGCGCACCTGGTGCATGACCCGCAAGCCCGGTGCCTGAACGCGTTAAGTC
GACAATCAACCTCTGGATTACAAAATTTGTGAAAGATTGACTGGTATTCTTAACTATGTTGCTCCTTTTA
CGCTATGTGGATACGCTGCTTTAATGCCTTTGTATCATGCTATTGCTTCCCGTATGGCTTTCATTTTCTC
CTCCTTGTATAAATCCTGGTTGCTGTCTCTTTATGAGGAGTTGTGGCCCGTTGTCAGGCAACGTGGCGTG
GTGTGCACTGTGTTTGCTGACGCAACCCCCACTGGTTGGGGCATTGCCACCACCTGTCAGCTCCTTTCCG
GGACTTTCGCTTTCCCCCTCCCTATTGCCACGGCGGAACTCATCGCCGCCTGCCTTGCCCGCTGCTGGAC
AGGGGCTCGGCTGTTGGGCACTGACAATTCCGTGGTGTTGTCGGGGAAATCATCGTCCTTTCCTTGGCTG
CTCGCCTGTGTTGCCACCTGGATTCTGCGCGGGACGTCCTTCTGCTACGTCCCTTCGGCCCTCAATCCAG
CGGACCTTCCTTCCCGCGGCCTGCTGCCGGCTCTGCGGCCTCTTCCGCGTCTTCGCCTTCGCCCTCAGAC
GAGTCGGATCTCCCTTTGGGCCGCCTCCCCGCGTCGACTTTAAGACCAATGACTTACAAGGCAGCTGTAG
ATCTTAGCCACTTTTTAAAAGAAAAGGGGGGACTGGAAGGGCTAATTCACTCCCAACGAAGACAAGATCT
GCTTTTTGCTTGTACTGGGTCTCTCTGGTTAGACCAGATCTGAGCCTGGGAGCTCTCTGGCTAACTAGGG
AACCCACTGCTTAAGCCTCAATAAAGCTTGCCTTGAGTGCTTCAAGTAGTGTGTGCCCGTCTGTTGTGTG
ACTCTGGTAACTAGAGATCCCTCAGACCCTTTTAGTCAGTGTGGAAAATCTCTAGCAGGGCCCGTTTAAA
CCCGCTGATCAGCCTCGACTGTGCCTTCTAGTTGCCAGCCATCTGTTGTTTGCCCCTCCCCCGTGCCTTC
CTTGACCCTGGAAGGTGCCACTCCCACTGTCCTTTCCTAATAAAATGAGGAAATTGCATCGCATTGTCTG
AGTAGGTGTCATTCTATTCTGGGGGGTGGGGTGGGGCAGGACAGCAAGGGGGAGGATTGGGAAGACAATA
GCAGGCATGCTGGGGATGCGGTGGGCTCTATGGCTTCTGAGGCGGAAAGAACCAGCTGGGGCTCTAGGGG
GTATCCCC
[124 nt withheld, positions 12329-12452]
C
[91 nt withheld, positions 12454-12544]
A
[49 nt withheld, positions 12546-12594]
CCTTTGACGTTGGAGTCCACGTTCTTT
[37 nt withheld, positions 12622-12658]
ACCCTATCTCGGTCTATTCTTTTGATTTATAAGGGATTTTGCCGATTTCGGCCTATTGGTTAAAAAATGA
GCTGATTTAACAAAAATTTAACGCGAATTAATTCTGTGGAATGTGTGTCAGTTAGGGTGTGGAAAGTCCC
CAGGCTCCCCAGCAGGCAGAAGTATGCAAAGCATGCATCTCAATTAGTCAGCAACCAGGTGTGGAAAGTC
CCCAGGCTCCCCAGCAGGCAGAAGTATGCAAAGCATGCATCTCAATTAGTCAGCAACCATAGTCCCGCCC
CTAACTCCGCCCATCCCGCCCCTAACTCCGCCCAGTTCCGCCCATTCTCCGCCCCATGGCTGACTAATTT
TTTTT
Features (pLannotate 1.2.2; 33 found; start..end, strand, type, name):
    135..182     +  promoter       EM7 promoter: synthetic bacterial promoter&nbsp
    201..575     +  CDS            BleoR: antibiotic-binding protein; Sh ble from Streptoalloteichus hindustanus; confers resistance to bleomycin, phleomycin, and Zeocin™
    585..710     +  CDS            ble (fragment): BLE_KLEPN - Experimental evidence at protein level: Swiss-Prot protein existence level 1. Binding protein with a strong affinity to the bleomycin family of antibiotics. Binds to CL990; an antimitotic-antibiotic compound. From Klebsiella pneumoniae.
    705..826     +  polyA_signal   SV40 poly(A) signal: SV40 polyadenylation signal
    897..919     -  protein_bind   lac operator (fragment): The lac repressor binds to the lac operator to inhibit transcription in E. coli. This inhibition can be relieved by adding lactose or isopropyl-β-D-thiogalactopyranoside (IPTG). lac repressor encoded by lacI
    923..953     -  promoter       lac promoter: promoter for the E. coli lac operon
    968..989     -  protein_bind   CAP binding site: CAP binding activates transcription in the presence of cAMP. E. coli catabolite activator protein
   1002..1094    -  CDS            lacI (fragment): lac repressor; lacI; The lac repressor binds to the lac operator to inhibit transcription in E. coli. This inhibition can be relieved by adding lactose or isopropyl-β-D-thiogalactopyranoside (IPTG).
   1277..1865    -  rep_origin     ori: high-copy-number ColE1/pMB1/pBR322/pUC origin of replication
   2036..2896    -  CDS            AmpR: β-lactamase; bla; confers resistance to ampicillin, carbenicillin, and related antibiotics
   2897..3001    -  promoter       AmpR promoter: bla
   3060..3112    -  misc_feature   bom (fragment): basis of mobility region from pBR322
   3267..3646    +  enhancer       CMV enhancer: human cytomegalovirus immediate early enhancer
   3647..3846    +  promoter       CMV promoter: human cytomegalovirus (CMV) immediate early promoter
   3864..4044    +  LTR            5' LTR (truncated): truncated 5' long terminal repeat (LTR) from HIV-1
   4091..4216    +  misc_feature   HIV-1 Ψ: packaging signal of human immunodeficiency virus type 1
   4200..4563    +  CDS            HIV-1 gag (fragment): gag protein from human immunodeficiency virus 1; gag
   4709..4942    +  misc_feature   RRE: The Rev response element (RRE) of HIV-1 allows for Rev-dependent mRNA export from the nucleus to the cytoplasm.
   5319..5419    +  CDS            Rev (fragment): human immunodeficiency virus 1 (HIV-1) Rev protein; rev; enhances nuclear export of unspliced and incompletely spliced viral mRNAs
   5469..5586    +  misc_feature   cPPT/CTS: central polypurine tract and central termination sequence of HIV-1
   5637..5877    +  promoter       U6 promoter: RNA polymerase III promoter for human U6 snRNA
   5907..5982    +  misc_RNA       gRNA scaffold: guide RNA scaffold for the Streptococcus pyogenes CRISPR/Cas9 system
   6000..6018    +  CDS            small t antigen (fragment): SV40 (simian virus 40) small t antigen
   6044..6255    +  promoter       EF-1α core promoter: core promoter for human elongation factor EF-1α
   6280..10383   +  CDS            Cas9: Cas9 (Csn1) endonuclease from the Streptococcus pyogenes Type II CRISPR/Cas system generates RNA-guided double strand breaks in DNA
  10521..11118   +  CDS            PuroR (fragment): puromycin N-acetyltransferase; pac from Streptomyces; confers resistance to puromycin
  11134..11722   +  misc_feature   WPRE: woodchuck hepatitis virus posttranscriptional regulatory element
  11773..11792   +  misc_feature   cPPT/CTS (fragment): central polypurine tract and central termination sequence of HIV-1
  11794..12027   +  LTR            3' LTR (ΔU3): self-inactivating 3' long terminal repeat (LTR) from HIV-1
  12059..12283   +  polyA_signal   bGH poly(A) signal: bovine growth hormone polyadenylation signal
  12287..12308   +  promoter       SV40 promoter (fragment): SV40 enhancer and early promoter
  12329..12757   +  rep_origin     f1 ori (sequence partly withheld): f1 bacteriophage origin of replication; arrow indicates direction of (+) strand synthesis
  12771..87      +  promoter       SV40 promoter (across the origin): SV40 enhancer and early promoter
