[The description below was written by a language model from this plasmid's Addgene catalogue record and pLannotate feature annotations shown in this document.]
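Description:
LCV2 STING KO is a lentiviral CRISPR knockout plasmid of about 13 kb, built on the lentiCRISPRv2 backbone. It delivers both Streptococcus pyogenes Cas9 and a single guide RNA against human STING1 (also known as TMEM173, MITA, ERIS or MPYS) from one vector. The guide was inserted between the backbone's two BsmBI sites, which were destroyed during cloning. It lies between the human U6 RNA polymerase III promoter and the S. pyogenes gRNA scaffold. Downstream, an EF-1α core promoter drives the Cas9 coding sequence, followed by a puromycin N-acetyltransferase sequence that allows puromycin selection of transduced cells. The feature table does not annotate the element linking Cas9 to the puromycin marker. A WPRE follows to enhance transcript expression.

The viral framework has a third-generation, self-inactivating layout. A CMV enhancer/promoter is fused to a truncated HIV-1 5' LTR to drive genomic RNA production in packaging cells. It is followed by the Ψ packaging signal with a partial gag sequence, the Rev response element for Rev-dependent nuclear export, and the cPPT/CTS. A ΔU3 3' LTR closes the transfer cassette and inactivates LTR promoter activity after integration, and a bGH polyadenylation signal follows it.

Outside the LTRs, the plasmid carries a high-copy ColE1/pUC origin and β-lactamase for ampicillin selection in E. coli, along with an f1 origin. There is also an SV40/EM7-driven bleomycin/Zeocin resistance cassette with an SV40 poly(A) signal.

The construct is intended for producing lentivirus that disrupts STING in human cells. The associated publication concerns cGAS-mediated innate immune sensing of HIV-1 reverse transcripts.
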