Addgene plasmid #217445: LCV2 STING KO
Purpose: Lentiviral vector expressing Cas9 and an sgRNA targeting human STING
Depositing lab: Jarrod Johnson. Depositing organization: University of Utah. Publication: Cell-free assays reveal that the HIV-1 capsid protects reverse transcripts from cGAS immune sensing. Scott TM, Arnold LM, Powers JA, McCann DA, Rowe AB, Christensen DE, Pereira MJ, Zhou W, Torrez RM, Iwasa JH, Kranzusch PJ, Sundquist WI, Johnson JS. PLoS Pathog. 2025 Jan 28;21(1):e1012206. doi: 10.1371/journal.ppat.1012206. PubMed 39874383.
Backbone
  Vector backbone: lentiCRISPRv2
  Vector type: Mammalian Expression, Lentiviral, CRISPR
Growth in bacteria
  Bacterial resistance: Ampicillin, 100 μg/mL
  Growth temperature: 37°C
  Growth strain: NEB Stable
  Copy number: High Copy
Gene/Insert
  Gene/Insert name: sgRNA targeting STING (alt name: STING1)
  gRNA/shRNA sequence: CCCCGTGACCCCTGGGACAC
  Species: H. sapiens (human)
  Entrez Gene: STING1 (a.k.a. ERIS, MITA, MPYS, NET23, SAVI, STING, STING-beta, TMEM173, hMITA, hSTING)
  Cloning method: Restriction Enzyme; 5′ cloning site BsmBI (destroyed during cloning); 3′ cloning site BsmBI (destroyed during cloning)
Terms and licenses: Academic/Nonprofit Terms; Industry Terms: Not Available to Industry
How to cite: LCV2 STING KO was a gift from Jarrod Johnson (Addgene plasmid # 217445 ; http://n2t.net/addgene:217445 ; RRID:Addgene_217445)
